Addgene plasmid #114462: pMRXIP-GFP-hATG2A
Purpose: Expresses human ATG2A with GFP in mammalian cells
Depositing lab: Noboru Mizushima. Depositing organization: The University of Tokyo. Publication: Differential requirement for ATG2A domains for localization to autophagic membranes and lipid droplets. Tamura N, Nishimura T, Sakamaki Y, Koyama-Honda I, Yamamoto H, Mizushima N. FEBS Lett. 2017 Dec;591(23):3819-3830. doi: 10.1002/1873-3468.12901. Epub 2017 Nov 20. PubMed 29113029.
Backbone
  Vector backbone: pMRXIP GFP-Ci2
  Backbone manufacturer: Dr.Shoji Yamaoka of Tokyo Medical and Dental University
  Backbone size w/o insert (bp): 6882
  Total vector size (bp): 12699
  Vector type: Mammalian Expression, Retroviral
  Selectable markers: Puromycin
Growth in bacteria
  Bacterial resistance: Ampicillin, 100 μg/mL
  Growth temperature: 37°C
  Growth strain: NEB Stable
  Copy number: High Copy
Gene/Insert
  Gene/Insert name: human ATG2A (alt name: ATG2A)
  Species: H. sapiens (human)
  Insert size (bp): 5817
  Mutation: P656R (please see depositors comment below)
  GenBank ID: NM_015104
  Entrez Gene: ATG2A (a.k.a. BLTP4A)
  Promoter: CMV
  Tag / fusion protein: GFP (N terminal on backbone)
  Cloning method: Gibson Cloning
  Sequencing primers: 5′ TCTATCGATGAATTGGAATTCATGTCACGATGGCTG; 3′ TCGCGAACGCGTGAATTCTCAGTCTTGGGCACT
Resource information
  A portion of this plasmid was derived from a plasmid made by: It has the pMX backbone
Terms and licenses: Academic/Nonprofit Terms; Industry Terms: Not Available to Industry
Depositor comments: Please note that mutation P656R in hATG2A was found during Addgene's quality control process. The depositor has noted that this mutation is a natural variant, and does not affect plasmid function.
How to cite: pMRXIP-GFP-hATG2A was a gift from Noboru Mizushima (Addgene plasmid # 114462 ; http://n2t.net/addgene:114462 ; RRID:Addgene_114462)
