[The description below was written by a language model from this plasmid's Addgene catalogue record and pLannotate feature annotations shown in this document.]
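Description:
pMRXIP-GFP-hATG2A is a Moloney murine leukemia virus-based retroviral expression vector, built on the pMRXIP GFP-Ci2 backbone (itself derived from pMX), for expressing human ATG2A fused to GFP in mammalian cells. It is about 12.7 kb in total. In bacteria it is maintained as a high-copy plasmid through a ColE1/pUC-type origin and selected with ampicillin via β-lactamase expressed from its own promoter. Two sequence records, one from the depositor and one from repository sequencing, carry the same set of annotated features and differ only in where numbering starts.

The viral portion begins with a CMV enhancer joined to an MMLV LTR fragment. This hybrid 5' element corresponds to the CMV promoter listed in the catalogue and would drive transcription of the viral genome in packaging cells. It is followed by the MMLV Ψ packaging signal, a truncated gag region lacking its start codon, and a pol segment containing the splice acceptor. Next comes an EGFP coding sequence followed by the roughly 5.8 kb ATG2A open reading frame, giving an N-terminally GFP-tagged protein. An EMCV IRES then allows puromycin N-acetyltransferase to be translated from the same transcript, so puromycin-resistant transduced cells should also carry the fusion. A 3' MMLV LTR closes the provirus.

The insert carries a P656R change found during quality control, which the depositor describes as a natural variant that does not affect function. ATG2A acts in autophagosome formation and lipid droplet regulation. The associated study examined which ATG2A domains are needed for localization to autophagic membranes and lipid droplets, consistent with use in stable expression and fluorescence imaging.
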