Features (pLannotate 1.2.2; 15 found; start..end, strand, type, name):
    309..604     +  LTR            3' LTR (ΔU3) (fragment): self-inactivating 3' long terminal repeat (LTR) from Moloney murine leukemia virus
    667..1024    +  misc_feature   MMLV Ψ: packaging signal of Moloney murine leukemia virus (MMLV)
   1089..1505    +  CDS            gag (truncated): truncated Moloney murine leukemia virus (MMLV) gag gene lacking the start codon
   1515..1889    +  misc_feature   pol region: Moloney murine leukemia virus (MMLV) pol region containing the splice acceptor site
   1901..2617    +  CDS            EGFP: EGFP is a basic (constitutively fluorescent) green fluorescent protein published in 1996, derived from Aequorea victoria. It is reported to be a rapidly-maturing weak dimer with moderate acid sensitivity.
   2681..8494    +  CDS            ATG2A: ATG2A_HUMAN - Also known as KIAA0404. Experimental evidence at protein level: Swiss-Prot protein existence level 1. Involved in autophagosome assembly, regulating the size of nascent autophagosomes (PubMed:28561066). Also regulates lipid droplets morphology and distribution within the cell (PubMed:22219374, PubMed:28561066). Tethers the edge of the isolation membrane (IM) to the endoplasmic reticulum (ER) and mediates direct lipid transfer from ER to IM for IM expansion (By similarity). From Homo sapiens (Human).
   8654..9116    +  misc_feature   IRES: internal ribosome entry site (IRES) of the encephalomyocarditis virus (EMCV)
   9130..9729    +  CDS            PuroR: puromycin N-acetyltransferase; pac from Streptomyces alboniger; confers resistance to puromycin
   9831..9952    +  LTR            3' LTR (ΔU3) (fragment): self-inactivating 3' long terminal repeat (LTR) from Moloney murine leukemia virus
   9953..10422   +  LTR            LTR: long terminal repeat from Moloney murine leukemia virus
  10488..10540   -  CDS            lacI (fragment): lac repressor; lacI; The lac repressor binds to the lac operator to inhibit transcription in E. coli. This inhibition can be relieved by adding lactose or isopropyl-β-D-thiogalactopyranoside (IPTG).
  10723..11311   -  rep_origin     ori: high-copy-number ColE1/pMB1/pBR322/pUC origin of replication
  11475..12335   -  CDS            AmpR: β-lactamase; bla; confers resistance to ampicillin, carbenicillin, and related antibiotics
  12336..12440   -  promoter       AmpR promoter: bla
  12628..308     +  enhancer       CMV enhancer (across the origin): human cytomegalovirus immediate early enhancer
>Addgene plasmid #114462 | pMRXIP-GFP-hATG2A | depositor full sequence | sequence record 216034 | pMRXIP-GFP-hATG2A sequence 12699 bps
TCCGCGTTACATAACTTACGGTAAATGGCCCGCCTGGCTGACCGCCCAACGACCCCCGCCCATTGACGTC
AATAATGACGTATGTTCCCATAGTAACGCCAATAGGGACTTTCCATTGACGTCAATGGGTGGAGTATTTA
CGGTAAACTGCCCACTTGGCAGTACATCAAGTGTATCATATGCCAAGTACGCCCCCTATTGACGTCAATG
ACGGTAAATGGCCCGCCTGGCATTATGCCCAGTACATGACCTTATGGGACTTTCCTACTTGGCAGTACAT
CTACGTATTAGTCATCGCTATTACCATGCTAGAGAACCATCAGATGTTTCCAGGGTGCCCCAAGGACCTG
AAATGACCCTGTGCCTTATTTGAACTAACCAATCAGTTCGCTTCTCGCTTCTGTTCGCGCGCTTCTGCTC
CCCGAGCTCAATAAAAGAGCCCACAACCCCTCACTCGGCGCGCCAGTCCTCCGATTGACTGAGTCGCCCG
GGTACCCGTGTATCCAATAAACCCTCTTGCAGTTGCATCCGACTTGTGGTCTCGCTGTTCCTTGGGAGGG
TCTCCTCTGAGTGATTGACTACCCGTCAGCGGGGGTCTTTCATTTGGGGGCTCGTCCGGGATCGGGAGAC
CCCTGCCCAGGGACCACCGACCCACCACCGGGAGGTAAGCTGGCCAGCAACTTATCTGTGTCTGTCCGAT
TGTCTAGTGTCTATGACTGATTTTATGCGCCTGCGTCGGTACTAGTTAGCTAACTAGCTCTGTATCTGGC
GGACCCGTGGTGGAACTGACGAGTTCGGAACACCCGGCCGCAACCCTGGGAGACGTCCCAGGGACTTCGG
GGGCCGTTTTTGTGGCCCGACCTGAGTCCAAAAATCCCGATCGTTTTGGACTCTTTGGTGCACCCCCCTT
AGAGGAGGGATATGTGGTTCTGGTAGGAGACGAGAACCTAAAACAGTTCCCGCCTCCGTCTGAATTTTTG
CTTTCGGTTTGGGACCGAAGCCGCGCCGCGCGTCTTGTCTGCTGCAGCATCGTTCTGTGTTGTCTCTGTC
TGACTGTGTTTCTGTATTTGTCTGAAAATATGGGCCCGGGCCAGACTGTTACCACTCCCTTAAGTTTGAC
CTTAGGTCACTGGAAAGATGTCGAGCGGATCGCTCACAACCAGTCGGTAGATGTCAAGAAGAGACGTTGG
GTTACCTTCTGCTCTGCAGAATGGCCAACCTTTAACGTCGGATGGCCGCGAGACGGCACCTTTAACCGAG
ACCTCATCACCCAGGTTAAGATCAAGGTCTTTTCACCTGGCCCGCATGGACACCCAGACCAGGTCCCCTA
CATCGTGACCTGGGAAGCCTTGGCTTTTGACCCCCCTCCCTGGGTCAAGCCCTTTGTACACCCTAAGCCT
CCGCCTCCTCTTCCTCCATCCGCCCCGTCTCTCCCCCTTGAACCTCCTCGTTCGACCCCGCCTCGATCCT
CCCTTTATCCAGCCCTCACTCCTTCTCTAGGCGCCCCCATATGGCCATATGAGATCTTATATGGGGCACC
CCCGCCCCTTGTAAACTTCCCTGACCCTGACATGACAAGAGTTACTAACAGCCCCTCTCTCCAAGCTCAC
TTACAGGCTCTCTACTTAGTCCAGCACGAAGTCTGGAGACCTCTGGCGGCAGCCTACCAAGAACAACTGG
ACCGACCGGTGGTACCTCACCCTTACCGAGTCGGCGACACAGTGTGGGTCCGCCGACACCAGACTAAGAA
CCTAGAACCTCGCTGGAAAGGACCTTACACAGTCCTGCTGACCACCCCCACCGCCCTCAAAGTAGACGGC
ATCGCAGCTTGGATACACGCCGCCCACGTGAAGGCTGCCGACCCCGGGGGTGGACCATCCTCTAGACTGC
CGGATCTGCCATGGTGAGCAAGGGCGAGGAGCTGTTCACCGGGGTGGTGCCCATCCTGGTCGAGCTGGAC
GGCGACGTAAACGGCCACAAGTTCAGCGTGTCCGGCGAGGGCGAGGGCGATGCCACCTACGGCAAGCTGA
CCCTGAAGTTCATCTGCACCACCGGCAAGCTGCCCGTGCCCTGGCCCACCCTCGTGACCACCCTGACCTA
CGGCGTGCAGTGCTTCAGCCGCTACCCCGACCACATGAAGCAGCACGACTTCTTCAAGTCCGCCATGCCC
GAAGGCTACGTCCAGGAGCGCACCATCTTCTTCAAGGACGACGGCAACTACAAGACCCGCGCCGAGGTGA
AGTTCGAGGGCGACACCCTGGTGAACCGCATCGAGCTGAAGGGCATCGACTTCAAGGAGGACGGCAACAT
CCTGGGGCACAAGCTGGAGTACAACTACAACAGCCACAACGTCTATATCATGGCCGACAAGCAGAAGAAC
GGCATCAAGGTGAACTTCAAGATCCGCCACAACATCGAGGACGGCAGCGTGCAGCTCGCCGACCACTACC
AGCAGAACACCCCCATCGGCGACGGCCCCGTGCTGCTGCCCGACAACCACTACCTGAGCACCCAGTCCGC
CCTGAGCAAAGACCCCAACGAGAAGCGCGATCACATGGTCCTGCTGGAGTTCGTGACCGCCGCCGGGATC
ACTCTCGGCATGGACGAGCTGTACAAGGGTGGCGGTGGCTCGGGCGGTGGTGGGTCGGGTGGCGGCGGAT
CTATCGATGAATTGGAATTCATGTCACGATGGCTGTGGCCATGGTCAAACTGTGTGAAAGAGCGGGTCTG
CCGCTACTTGCTGCACCACTACTTAGGTCACTTCTTCCAAGAGCACCTCAGCCTGGACCAGCTCAGCCTC
GATCTGTACAAGGGCAGCGTTGCCCTGCGAGACATCCACCTGGAAATCTGGTCTGTGAACGAGGTGCTGG
AGTCAATGGAGTCACCGCTGGAGCTGGTGGAAGGCTTCGTGGGCTCCATCGAGGTGGCCGTGCCCTGGGC
TGCTCTGCTCACCGACCACTGCACAGTGCGCGTGTCCGGCCTCCAGCTCACCTTGCAGCCCCGCCGGGGT
CCAGCGCCAGGGGCTGCCGACTCACAGAGCTGGGCCTCATGCATGACCACAAGCCTGCAGCTGGCCCAGG
AGTGTCTGCGGGATGGGCTACCGGAGCCCTCTGAGCCACCACAGCCCCTGGAGGGGCTGGAGATGTTTGC
CCAGACCATTGAGACTGTGCTTCGGAGGATCAAAGTGACCTTCCTGGACACTGTCGTGAGGGTGGAGCAC
TCTCCGGGTGATGGGGAACGTGGTGTGGCCGTCGAGGTCCGTGTGCAGAGACTGGAGTACTGTGATGAGG
CAGTGCGGGACCCAAGCCAGGCGCCGCCGGTGGACGTGCATCAGCCGCCTGCCTTCCTGCACAAGCTGCT
GCAGCTGGCAGGGGTCCGCCTGCACTACGAGGAGCTCCCGGCACAGGAAGAGCCTCCAGAGCCCCCCTTG
CAGATCGGCAGCTGCTCAGGGTACATGGAGCTGATGGTGAAGTTGAAGCAAAATGAGGCCTTCCCTGGCC
CCAAGTTGGAGGTGGCGGGACAGCTGGGCTCCCTGCACCTGCTCCTGACCCCGAGGCAGCTCCAGCAACT
TCAGGAACTGCTCAGCGCCGTGAGCCTTACAGACCACGAGGGCCTGGCTGACAAGCTGAACAAGAGCCGC
CCGCTAGGTGCCGAAGACCTGTGGCTGATTGAGCAGGACCTGAACCAGCAGCTGCAGGCAGGGGCAGTGG
CTGAGCCCCTCAGCCCAGACCCCCTTACCAACCCCCTTCTCAACCTGGATAACACTGACCTCTTCTTCTC
CATGGCTGGCCTCACAAGCAGTGTGGCCTCAGCCCTCTCTGAGCTCTCCCTCTCCGATGTAGACCTGGCC
TCCTCTGTGCGCAGCGACATGGCCTCCCGCCGGCTCTCTGCCCAGGCCCACCCAGCTGGCAAGATGGCCC
CCAACCCCCTCCTGGACACCATGCGCCCTGACTCGCTGCTGAAGATGACCTTGGGGGGTGTGACCCTGAC
CTTGCTTCAGACGTCTGCCCCATCTTCCGGACCACCTGACCTCGCCACGCACTTTTTCACCGAGTTTGAT
GCCACCAAGGATGGGCCCTTCGGTTCCCGAGACTTCCATCACCTTCGACCACGCTTCCAGAGGGCCTGTC
CCTGTAGCCATGTTCGGCTAACGGGCACAGCCGTGCAGCTGTCCTGGGAGCTGCGGACGGGCAGTCGGGG
CCGGCGGACAACCAGCATGGAAGTGCACTTCGGGCAGCTGGAGGTGCTGGAGTGTCTGTGGCCCCGGGGC
ACCTCTGAGCCTGAGTACACGGAGATCCTGACCTTTCCTGGTACGCTGGGCTCCCAGGCCTCAGCTCGGC
CCTGCGCCCATCTGCGCCACACACAGATCCTGCGCCGTGTGCCTAAGAGCCGACCCCGGCGCTCAGTTGC
CTGCCATTGCCACTCAGAACTGGCCCTGGACCTGGCCAACTTCCAGGCGGACGTGGAGCTGGGGGCCCTG
GACCGGCTGGCCGCCCTACTGCGCCTGGCCACCGTACCTGCTGAGCCTCCAGCCGGCCTGCTGACAGAGC
CCCTGCCGGCGATGGAGCAGCAGACGGTATTTCGGCTCTCTGCACCCCGGGCCACGCTGCGGCTGCGCTT
CCCCATTGCCGACCTGCGGCCTGAGCCGGACCCCTGGGCGGGCCAGGCCGTGCGGGCTGAGCAGCTTCGG
CTGGAGCTGAGTGAGCCCCAGTTCCGGTCAGAGCTTAGCAGTGGGCCTGGTCCCCCAGTCCCCACCCACC
TGGAACTCACCTGCTCCGACCTACATGGTATCTATGAAGATGGAGGGAAGCCACCTGTCCCTTGCCTGCG
TGTCTCCAAAGCCCTGGACCCCAAGAGCACTGGGCGCAAGTACTTCCTGCCCCAGGTAGTGGTGACTGTG
AACCCCCAGTCCAGCAGCACACAGTGGGAGGTGGCCCCGGAGAAGGGAGAGGAACTGGAGCTGTCAGTGG
AGAGTCCCTGTGAGCTGCGGGAACCTGAGCCCTCGCCCTTCTCCTCTAAGAGGACCATGTATGAGACAGA
GGAGATGGTGATCCCTGGAGACCCTGAGGAGATGAGGACGTTCCAGAGCCGGACCCTGGCACTGTCCCGC
TGCAGCCTGGAAGTGATCCTGCCCAGTGTCCACATCTTTCTGCCCAGCAAGGAGGTCTACGAGAGCATCT
ACAACAGGATCAACAACGACCTGCTCATGTGGGAGCCTGCAGATCTGCTTCCCACCCCCGACCCCGCCGC
CCAGCCCTCGGGCTTCCCCGGCCCCTCAGGCTTCTGGCACGACAGCTTTAAGATGTGCAAGTCAGCCTTC
AAGCTGGCCAACTGCTTTGATCTCACCCCAGACTCGGACTCGGATGACGAGGATGCCCACTTCTTCTCAG
TGGGGGCATCAGGTGGCCCACAGGCCGCTGCCCCTGAGGCCCCAAGTCTTCACTTGCAGAGCACCTTCTC
TACACTGGTGACAGTGCTGAAGGGGCGGATCACAGCCCTCTGTGAGACCAAGGATGAGGGTGGGAAGCGG
CTGGAGGCTGTGCACGGGGAGCTGGTGCTGGACATGGAGCACGGTACCCTCTTCAGCGTCTCCCAGTACT
GTGGCCAGCCAGGACTTGGCTACTTCTGTCTGGAAGCTGAAAAGGCAACACTCTACCACCGAGCGGCCGT
GGATGACTACCCGCTGCCCAGTCACCTGGACCTTCCCAGTTTCGCTCCCCCGGCTCAGCTGGCCCCAACC
ATCTACCCATCGGAGGAAGGGGTGACCGAGCGGGGAGCCTCGGGCCGCAAGGGCCAGGGCCGGGGACCCC
ACATGTTGTCCACTGCTGTGCGCATCCACCTGGACCCCCACAAGAATGTGAAGGAGTTCCTGGTGACACT
GCGGTTGCACAAAGCCACCTTGCGCCACTACATGGCCCTGCCCGAGCAGAGCTGGCATTCCCAGTTGTTG
GAGTTCCTAGACGTGCTGGATGACCCTGTGCTGGGCTACCTGCCCCCGACGGTCATCACCATCCTGCACA
CACACCTGTTCTCCTGCTCTGTGGACTATAGGCCACTCTACCTCCCAGTGCGTGTCCTCATCACCGCGGA
GACCTTCACTCTCTCCAGCAACATCATCATGGACACCTCCACCTTCCTGCTCAGGTTCATCCTCGATGAC
TCCGCCTTGTACCTGTCCGACAAGTGTGAGGTGGAGACCCTGGACCTGCGGCGAGATTATGTCTGTGTTT
TGGATGTTGACCTCTTGGAACTTGTGATTAAAACCTGGAAAGGGAGCACCGAGGGCAAACTGAGCCAGCC
ACTATTCGAGCTGCGCTGCTCCAACAATGTGGTACACGTGCACAGCTGTGCCGACTCCTGTGCCCTGCTG
GTCAACCTGCTCCAGTACGTAATGAGCACAGGCGATCTGCACCCCCCACCCCGGCCCCCCAGCCCCACGG
AGATCGCCGGCCAGAAGCTCTCGGAGAGTCCTGCCTCTCTGCCCTCGTGCCCCCCAGTGGAGACGGCCCT
CATCAACCAGCGTGACCTGGCCGACGCCCTCCTGGACACCGAGCGCAGCCTACGGGAGCTGGCCCAGCCT
TCAGGTGGCCACCTCCCTCAGGCGTCGCCCATCTCCGTCTACCTATTCCCAGGTGAACGGAGTGGGGCCC
CACCCCCTTCACCACCTGTCGGGGGCCCTGCTGGCAGCTTAGGGTCATGCTCAGAGGAGAAGGAAGATGA
AAGGGAAGAGGAGGGCGATGGAGACACCCTGGACAGTGATGAGTTCTGCATCCTTGATGCTCCCGGCCTG
GGCATCCCGCCCCGAGATGGGGAGCCTGTGGTGACACAGCTGCATCCCGGCCCCATCGTTGTGAGGGACG
GTTACTTCTCACGGCCGATCGGCAGCACGGACTTGCTGCGGGCACCTGCCCATTTCCCAGTGCCCAGCAC
TCGGGTGGTGCTACGTGAGGTCTCCCTCGTCTGGCACCTCTATGGGGGCCGAGACTTTGGCCCCCACCCC
GGCCACAGGGCAAGAACTGGCCTCTCAGGTCCCAGGAGCTCCCCTTCCCGCTGCTCTGGCCCCAACCGGC
CCCAGAACTCATGGCGCACGCAGGGGGGCAGCGGGCGGCAGCACCATGTCCTCATGGAGATCCAGCTGAG
CAAGGTAAGCTTCCAGCACGAGGTGTACCCAGCGGAGCCAGCCACAGGCCCTGCGGCCCCCAGCCAGGAG
CTGGAGGAGCGACCGCTGTCCCGTCAGGTGTTCATCGTGCAGGAGCTGGAGGTCCGAGACCGGCTCGCCT
CCTCCCAGATCAACAAGTTCCTGTACCTACACACGAGTGAGCGGATGCCGCGACGTGCCCACTCTAACAT
GCTCACCATCAAAGCGCTGCATGTGGCCCCCACTACCAACCTGGGTGGGCCTGAGTGCTGTCTCCGCGTC
TCGCTGATGCCCCTGCGGCTCAATGTGGACCAGGATGCCCTCTTCTTCCTCAAGGACTTCTTCACTAGTC
TGGTGGCCGGCATCAACCCCGTGGTCCCAGGGGAGACCTCCGCTGAGGCTCGCCCCGAGACTCGAGCCCA
GCCCAGCAGCCCCCTGGAAGGGCAGGCCGAAGGCGTAGAGACCACTGGTTCGCAGGAGGCCCCAGGAGGT
GGACACAGCCCCTCCCCTCCTGACCAGCAGCCCATCTACTTCAGAGAGTTCCGCTTCACGTCTGAGGTCC
CCATCTGGCTGGATTACCATGGCAAGCACGTCACGATGGACCAGGTGGGCACTTTTGCTGGCCTCCTCAT
CGGCCTGGCCCAACTCAACTGCTCCGAGCTGAAGCTAAAGCGGCTCTGTTGCAGGCACGGGCTCCTGGGT
GTGGACAAGGTGCTGGGCTATGCCCTCAACGAGTGGCTGCAGGACATCCGCAAGAACCAGCTGCCCGGCC
TGCTGGGAGGCGTGGGCCCCATGCACTCGGTTGTCCAGCTCTTCCAAGGGTTCCGGGACCTGCTGTGGCT
GCCCATTGAGCAGTACAGGAAGGATGGCCGCCTCATGCGGGGGCTGCAGCGAGGGGCTGCCTCCTTTGGC
TCATCCACAGCCTCTGCCGCCCTGGAACTCAGCAACCGGTTGGTACAGGCTATCCAGGCCACAGCTGAGA
CCGTGTATGACATCCTGTCCCCGGCAGCCCCCGTCTCCCGCTCCCTGCAGGATAAGCGCTCTGCGCGGAG
GCTGCGCAGGGGCCAGCAGCCTGCCGACCTGCGGGAGGGTGTGGCCAAGGCCTACGACACAGTGCGAGAG
GGCATCTTGGATACAGCTCAGACCATCTGTGACGTGGCATCGCGGGGCCATGAGCAGAAGGGGCTGACGG
GCGCCGTGGGGGGCGTGATCCGCCAGCTGCCCCCGACTGTGGTGAAGCCGCTCATCCTGGCCACGGAGGC
CACGTCCAGCCTGCTCGGGGGCATGCGCAACCAGATTGTCCCCGACGCCCACAAGGACCACGCCCTCAAG
TGGCGCTCGGACAGTGCCCAAGACTGAGAATTCACGCGTTCGCGAGTTAACGGATCCCTCGAGCGGCCGC
TACGTAAATTCCGCCCCCCCCCCTAACGTTACTGGCCGAAGCCGCTTGGAATAAGGCCGGTGTGCGTTTG
TCTATATGTTATTTTCCACCATATTGCCGTCTTTTGGCAATGTGAGGGCCCGGAAACCTGGCCCTGTCTT
CTTGACGAGCATTCCTAGGGGTCTTTCCCCTCTCGCCAAAGGAATGCAAGGTCTGTTGAATGTCGTGAAG
GAAGCAGTTCCTCTGGAAGCTTCTTGAAGACAAACAACGTCTGTAGCGACCCTTTGCAGGCAGCGGAACC
CCCCACCTGGCGACAGGTGCCTCTGCGGCCAAAAGCCACGTGTATAAGATACACCTGCAAAGGCGGCACA
ACCCCAGTGCCACGTTGTGAGTTGGATAGTTGTGGAAAGAGTCAAATGGCTCTCCTCAAGCGTATTCAAC
AAGGGGCTGAAGGATGCCCAGAAGGTACCCCATTGTATGGGATCTGATCTGGGGCCTCGGTGCACATGCT
TTACATGTGTTTAGTCGAGGTTAAAAAAACGTCTAGGCCCCCCGAACCACGGGGACGTGGTTTTCCTTTG
AAAAACACGATGATAATATGGCCACAACCATGACCGAGTACAAGCCCACGGTGCGCCTCGCCACCCGCGA
CGACGTCCCCCGGGCCGTACGCACCCTCGCCGCCGCGTTCGCCGACTACCCCGCCACGCGCCACACCGTC
GACCCGGACCGCCACATCGAGCGGGTCACCGAGCTGCAAGAACTCTTCCTCACGCGCGTCGGGCTCGACA
TCGGCAAGGTGTGGGTCGCGGACGACGGCGCCGCGGTGGCGGTCTGGACCACGCCGGAGAGCGTCGAAGC
GGGGGCGGTGTTCGCCGAGATCGGCCCGCGCATGGCCGAGTTGAGCGGTTCCCGGCTGGCCGCGCAGCAA
CAGATGGAAGGCCTCCTGGCGCCGCACCGGCCCAAGGAGCCCGCGTGGTTCCTGGCCACCGTCGGCGTCT
CGCCCGACCACCAGGGCAAGGGTCTGGGCAGCGCCGTCGTGCTCCCCGGAGTGGAGGCGGCCGAGCGCGC
CGGGGTGCCCGCCTTCCTGGAGACCTCCGCGCCCCGCAACCTCCCCTTCTACGAGCGGCTCGGCTTCACC
GTCACCGCCGACGTCGAGGTGCCCGAAGGACCGCGCACCTGGTGCATGACCCGCAAGCCCGGTGCCTGAC
GCCCGCCCCACGACCCGCAGCGCCCGACCGAAAGGAGCGCACGACCCCATGGCTCGACGATAAAATAAAA
GATTTTATTTAGTCTCCAGAAAAAGGGGGGAATGAAAGACCCCACCTGTAGGTTTGGCAAGCTAGCTTAA
GTAACGCCATTTTGCAAGGCATGGAAAAATACATAACTGAGAATAGAGAAGTTCAGATCAAGGTCAGGAA
CAGATGGAACAGCTGAATATGGGCCAAACAGGATATCTGTGGTAAGCAGTTCCTGCCCCGGCTCAGGGCC
AAGAACAGATGGAACAGCTGAATATGGGCCAAACAGGATATCTGTGGTAAGCAGTTCCTGCCCCGGCTCA
GGGCCAAGAACAGATGGTCCCCAGATGCGGTCCAGCCCTCAGCAGTTTCTAGAGAACCATCAGATGTTTC
CAGGGTGCCCCAAGGACCTGAAATGACCCTGTGCCTTATTTGAACTAACCAATCAGTTCGCTTCTCGCTT
CTGTTCGCGCGCTTCTGCTCCCCGAGCTCAATAAAAGAGCCCACAACCCCTCACTCGGGGCGCCAGTCCT
CCGATTGACTGAGTCGCCCGGGTACCCGTGTATCCAATAAACCCTCTTGCAGTTGCATCCGACTTGTGGT
CTCGCTGTTCCTTGGGAGGGTCTCCTCTGAGTGATTGACTACCCGTCAGCGGGGGTCTTTCACATGCAGC
ATGTATCAAAATTAATTTGGTTTTTTTTCTTAAGTATTTACATTAAATGGCCATAGTTGCATTAATGAAT
CGGCCAACGCGCGGGGAGAGGCGGTTTGCGTATTGGGCGCTCTTCCGCTTCCTCGCTCACTGACTCGCTG
CGCTCGGTCGTTCGGCTGCGGCGAGCGGTATCAGCTCACTCAAAGGCGGTAATACGGTTATCCACAGAAT
CAGGGGATAACGCAGGAAAGAACATGTGAGCAAAAGGCCAGCAAAAGGCCAGGAACCGTAAAAAGGCCGC
GTTGCTGGCGTTTTTCCATAGGCTCCGCCCCCCTGACGAGCATCACAAAAATCGACGCTCAAGTCAGAGG
TGGCGAAACCCGACAGGACTATAAAGATACCAGGCGTTTCCCCCTGGAAGCTCCCTCGTGCGCTCTCCTG
TTCCGACCCTGCCGCTTACCGGATACCTGTCCGCCTTTCTCCCTTCGGGAAGCGTGGCGCTTTCTCATAG
CTCACGCTGTAGGTATCTCAGTTCGGTGTAGGTCGTTCGCTCCAAGCTGGGCTGTGTGCACGAACCCCCC
GTTCAGCCCGACCGCTGCGCCTTATCCGGTAACTATCGTCTTGAGTCCAACCCGGTAAGACACGACTTAT
CGCCACTGGCAGCAGCCACTGGTAACAGGATTAGCAGAGCGAGGTATGTAGGCGGTGCTACAGAGTTCTT
GAAGTGGTGGCCTAACTACGGCTACACTAGAAGAACAGTATTTGGTATCTGCGCTCTGCTGAAGCCAGTT
ACCTTCGGAAAAAGAGTTGGTAGCTCTTGATCCGGCAAACAAACCACCGCTGGTAGCGGTGGTTTTTTTG
TTTGCAAGCAGCAGATTACGCGCAGAAAAAAAGGATCTCAAGAAGATCCTTTGATCTTTTCTACGGGGTC
TGACGCTCAGTGGAACGAAAACTCACGTTAAGGGATTTTGGTCATGAGATTATCAAAAAGGATCTTCACC
TAGATCCTTTTGCGGCCGGCCGCAAATCAATCTAAAGTATATATGAGTAAACTTGGTCTGACAGTTACCA
ATGCTTAATCAGTGAGGCACCTATCTCAGCGATCTGTCTATTTCGTTCATCCATAGTTGCCTGACTCCCC
GTCGTGTAGATAACTACGATACGGGAGGGCTTACCATCTGGCCCCAGTGCTGCAATGATACCGCGAGACC
CACGCTCACCGGCTCCAGATTTATCAGCAATAAACCAGCCAGCCGGAAGGGCCGAGCGCAGAAGTGGTCC
TGCAACTTTATCCGCCTCCATCCAGTCTATTAATTGTTGCCGGGAAGCTAGAGTAAGTAGTTCGCCAGTT
AATAGTTTGCGCAACGTTGTTGCCATTGCTACAGGCATCGTGGTGTCACGCTCGTCGTTTGGTATGGCTT
CATTCAGCTCCGGTTCCCAACGATCAAGGCGAGTTACATGATCCCCCATGTTGTGCAAAAAAGCGGTTAG
CTCCTTCGGTCCTCCGATCGTTGTCAGAAGTAAGTTGGCCGCAGTGTTATCACTCATGGTTATGGCAGCA
CTGCATAATTCTCTTACTGTCATGCCATCCGTAAGATGCTTTTCTGTGACTGGTGAGTACTCAACCAAGT
CATTCTGAGAATAGTGTATGCGGCGACCGAGTTGCTCTTGCCCGGCGTCAACACGGGATAATACCGCGCC
ACATAGCAGAACTTTAAAAGTGCTCATCATTGGAAAACGTTCTTCGGGGCGAAAACTCTCAAGGATCTTA
CCGCTGTTGAGATCCAGTTCGATGTAACCCACTCGTGCACCCAACTGATCTTCAGCATCTTTTACTTTCA
CCAGCGTTTCTGGGTGAGCAAAAACAGGAAGGCAAAATGCCGCAAAAAAGGGAATAAGGGCGACACGGAA
ATGTTGAATACTCATACTCTTCCTTTTTCAATATTATTGAAGCATTTATCAGGGTTATTGTCTCATGAGC
GGATACATATTTGAATGTATTTAGAAAAATAAACAAATAGGGGTTCCGCGCACATTTCCCCGAAAAGTGC
CACCTGACGTCTAAGAAACCATTATTATCATGACATTAACCTATAAAAATAGGCGTATCACGAGGCCCTT
TCGTCTTCACTCGAGGAGCTTGGCCCATTGCATACGTTGTATCCATATCATAATATGTACATTTATATTG
GCTCATGTCCAACATTACCGCCATGTTGACATTGATTATTGACTAGTTATTAATAGTAATCAATTACGGG
GTCATTAGTTCATAGCCCATATATGGAGT
