Features (pLannotate 1.2.2; 15 found; start..end, strand, type, name):
      1..380     +  enhancer       CMV enhancer: human cytomegalovirus immediate early enhancer
    381..676     +  LTR            3' LTR (ΔU3) (fragment): self-inactivating 3' long terminal repeat (LTR) from Moloney murine leukemia virus
    739..1096    +  misc_feature   MMLV Ψ: packaging signal of Moloney murine leukemia virus (MMLV)
   1161..1577    +  CDS            gag (truncated): truncated Moloney murine leukemia virus (MMLV) gag gene lacking the start codon
   1587..1961    +  misc_feature   pol region: Moloney murine leukemia virus (MMLV) pol region containing the splice acceptor site
   1973..2689    +  CDS            EGFP: EGFP is a basic (constitutively fluorescent) green fluorescent protein published in 1996, derived from Aequorea victoria. It is reported to be a rapidly-maturing weak dimer with moderate acid sensitivity.
   2753..8566    +  CDS            ATG2A: ATG2A_HUMAN - Also known as KIAA0404. Experimental evidence at protein level: Swiss-Prot protein existence level 1. Involved in autophagosome assembly, regulating the size of nascent autophagosomes (PubMed:28561066). Also regulates lipid droplets morphology and distribution within the cell (PubMed:22219374, PubMed:28561066). Tethers the edge of the isolation membrane (IM) to the endoplasmic reticulum (ER) and mediates direct lipid transfer from ER to IM for IM expansion (By similarity). From Homo sapiens (Human).
   8726..9188    +  misc_feature   IRES: internal ribosome entry site (IRES) of the encephalomyocarditis virus (EMCV)
   9202..9801    +  CDS            PuroR: puromycin N-acetyltransferase; pac from Streptomyces alboniger; confers resistance to puromycin
   9903..10024   +  LTR            3' LTR (ΔU3) (fragment): self-inactivating 3' long terminal repeat (LTR) from Moloney murine leukemia virus
  10025..10494   +  LTR            LTR: long terminal repeat from Moloney murine leukemia virus
  10560..10612   -  CDS            lacI (fragment): lac repressor; lacI; The lac repressor binds to the lac operator to inhibit transcription in E. coli. This inhibition can be relieved by adding lactose or isopropyl-β-D-thiogalactopyranoside (IPTG).
  10795..11383   -  rep_origin     ori: high-copy-number ColE1/pMB1/pBR322/pUC origin of replication
  11547..12407   -  CDS            AmpR: β-lactamase; bla; confers resistance to ampicillin, carbenicillin, and related antibiotics
  12408..12512   -  promoter       AmpR promoter: bla
>Addgene plasmid #114462 | pMRXIP-GFP-hATG2A | addgene full sequence | sequence record 222583 | Addgene NGS Result
GACATTGATTATTGACTAGTTATTAATAGTAATCAATTACGGGGTCATTAGTTCATAGCCCATATATGGA
GTTCCGCGTTACATAACTTACGGTAAATGGCCCGCCTGGCTGACCGCCCAACGACCCCCGCCCATTGACG
TCAATAATGACGTATGTTCCCATAGTAACGCCAATAGGGACTTTCCATTGACGTCAATGGGTGGAGTATT
TACGGTAAACTGCCCACTTGGCAGTACATCAAGTGTATCATATGCCAAGTACGCCCCCTATTGACGTCAA
TGACGGTAAATGGCCCGCCTGGCATTATGCCCAGTACATGACCTTATGGGACTTTCCTACTTGGCAGTAC
ATCTACGTATTAGTCATCGCTATTACCATGCTAGAGAACCATCAGATGTTTCCAGGGTGCCCCAAGGACC
TGAAATGACCCTGTGCCTTATTTGAACTAACCAATCAGTTCGCTTCTCGCTTCTGTTCGCGCGCTTCTGC
TCCCCGAGCTCAATAAAAGAGCCCACAACCCCTCACTCGGCGCGCCAGTCCTCCGATTGACTGAGTCGCC
CGGGTACCCGTGTATCCAATAAACCCTCTTGCAGTTGCATCCGACTTGTGGTCTCGCTGTTCCTTGGGAG
GGTCTCCTCTGAGTGATTGACTACCCGTCAGCGGGGGTCTTTCATTTGGGGGCTCGTCCGGGATCGGGAG
ACCCCTGCCCAGGGACCACCGACCCACCACCGGGAGGTAAGCTGGCCAGCAACTTATCTGTGTCTGTCCG
ATTGTCTAGTGTCTATGACTGATTTTATGCGCCTGCGTCGGTACTAGTTAGCTAACTAGCTCTGTATCTG
GCGGACCCGTGGTGGAACTGACGAGTTCGGAACACCCGGCCGCAACCCTGGGAGACGTCCCAGGGACTTC
GGGGGCCGTTTTTGTGGCCCGACCTGAGTCCAAAAATCCCGATCGTTTTGGACTCTTTGGTGCACCCCCC
TTAGAGGAGGGATATGTGGTTCTGGTAGGAGACGAGAACCTAAAACAGTTCCCGCCTCCGTCTGAATTTT
TGCTTTCGGTTTGGGACCGAAGCCGCGCCGCGCGTCTTGTCTGCTGCAGCATCGTTCTGTGTTGTCTCTG
TCTGACTGTGTTTCTGTATTTGTCTGAAAATATGGGCCCGGGCCAGACTGTTACCACTCCCTTAAGTTTG
ACCTTAGGTCACTGGAAAGATGTCGAGCGGATCGCTCACAACCAGTCGGTAGATGTCAAGAAGAGACGTT
GGGTTACCTTCTGCTCTGCAGAATGGCCAACCTTTAACGTCGGATGGCCGCGAGACGGCACCTTTAACCG
AGACCTCATCACCCAGGTTAAGATCAAGGTCTTTTCACCTGGCCCGCATGGACACCCAGACCAGGTCCCC
TACATCGTGACCTGGGAAGCCTTGGCTTTTGACCCCCCTCCCTGGGTCAAGCCCTTTGTACACCCTAAGC
CTCCGCCTCCTCTTCCTCCATCCGCCCCGTCTCTCCCCCTTGAACCTCCTCGTTCGACCCCGCCTCGATC
CTCCCTTTATCCAGCCCTCACTCCTTCTCTAGGCGCCCCCATATGGCCATATGAGATCTTATATGGGGCA
CCCCCGCCCCTTGTAAACTTCCCTGACCCTGACATGACAAGAGTTACTAACAGCCCCTCTCTCCAAGCTC
ACTTACAGGCTCTCTACTTAGTCCAGCACGAAGTCTGGAGACCTCTGGCGGCAGCCTACCAAGAACAACT
GGACCGACCGGTGGTACCTCACCCTTACCGAGTCGGCGACACAGTGTGGGTCCGCCGACACCAGACTAAG
AACCTAGAACCTCGCTGGAAAGGACCTTACACAGTCCTGCTGACCACCCCCACCGCCCTCAAAGTAGACG
GCATCGCAGCTTGGATACACGCCGCCCACGTGAAGGCTGCCGACCCCGGGGGTGGACCATCCTCTAGACT
GCCGGATCTGCCATGGTGAGCAAGGGCGAGGAGCTGTTCACCGGGGTGGTGCCCATCCTGGTCGAGCTGG
ACGGCGACGTAAACGGCCACAAGTTCAGCGTGTCCGGCGAGGGCGAGGGCGATGCCACCTACGGCAAGCT
GACCCTGAAGTTCATCTGCACCACCGGCAAGCTGCCCGTGCCCTGGCCCACCCTCGTGACCACCCTGACC
TACGGCGTGCAGTGCTTCAGCCGCTACCCCGACCACATGAAGCAGCACGACTTCTTCAAGTCCGCCATGC
CCGAAGGCTACGTCCAGGAGCGCACCATCTTCTTCAAGGACGACGGCAACTACAAGACCCGCGCCGAGGT
GAAGTTCGAGGGCGACACCCTGGTGAACCGCATCGAGCTGAAGGGCATCGACTTCAAGGAGGACGGCAAC
ATCCTGGGGCACAAGCTGGAGTACAACTACAACAGCCACAACGTCTATATCATGGCCGACAAGCAGAAGA
ACGGCATCAAGGTGAACTTCAAGATCCGCCACAACATCGAGGACGGCAGCGTGCAGCTCGCCGACCACTA
CCAGCAGAACACCCCCATCGGCGACGGCCCCGTGCTGCTGCCCGACAACCACTACCTGAGCACCCAGTCC
GCCCTGAGCAAAGACCCCAACGAGAAGCGCGATCACATGGTCCTGCTGGAGTTCGTGACCGCCGCCGGGA
TCACTCTCGGCATGGACGAGCTGTACAAGGGTGGCGGTGGCTCGGGCGGTGGTGGGTCGGGTGGCGGCGG
ATCTATCGATGAATTGGAATTCATGTCACGATGGCTGTGGCCATGGTCAAACTGTGTGAAAGAGCGGGTC
TGCCGCTACTTGCTGCACCACTACTTAGGTCACTTCTTCCAAGAGCACCTCAGCCTGGACCAGCTCAGCC
TCGATCTGTACAAGGGCAGCGTTGCCCTGCGAGACATCCACCTGGAAATCTGGTCTGTGAACGAGGTGCT
GGAGTCAATGGAGTCACCGCTGGAGCTGGTGGAAGGCTTCGTGGGCTCCATCGAGGTGGCCGTGCCCTGG
GCTGCTCTGCTCACCGACCACTGCACAGTGCGCGTGTCCGGCCTCCAGCTCACCTTGCAGCCCCGCCGGG
GTCCAGCGCCAGGGGCTGCCGACTCACAGAGCTGGGCCTCATGCATGACCACAAGCCTGCAGCTGGCCCA
GGAGTGTCTGCGGGATGGGCTACCGGAGCCCTCTGAGCCACCACAGCCCCTGGAGGGGCTGGAGATGTTT
GCCCAGACCATTGAGACTGTGCTTCGGAGGATCAAAGTGACCTTCCTGGACACTGTCGTGAGGGTGGAGC
ACTCTCCGGGTGATGGGGAACGTGGTGTGGCCGTCGAGGTCCGTGTGCAGAGACTGGAGTACTGTGATGA
GGCAGTGCGGGACCCAAGCCAGGCGCCGCCGGTGGATGTGCATCAGCCGCCTGCCTTCCTGCACAAGCTG
CTGCAGCTGGCAGGGGTCCGCCTGCACTACGAGGAGCTCCCGGCACAGGAAGAGCCTCCAGAGCCCCCCT
TGCAGATCGGCAGCTGCTCAGGGTACATGGAGCTGATGGTGAAGTTGAAGCAAAATGAGGCCTTCCCTGG
CCCCAAGTTGGAGGTGGCGGGACAGCTGGGCTCCCTGCACCTGCTCCTGACCCCGAGGCAGCTCCAGCAA
CTTCAGGAACTGCTCAGCGCCGTGAGCCTTACAGACCACGAGGGCCTGGCTGACAAGCTGAACAAGAGCC
GCCCGCTAGGTGCCGAAGACCTGTGGCTGATTGAGCAGGACCTGAACCAGCAGCTGCAGGCAGGGGCAGT
GGCTGAGCCCCTCAGCCCAGACCCCCTTACCAACCCCCTTCTCAACCTGGATAACACTGACCTCTTCTTC
TCCATGGCTGGCCTCACAAGCAGTGTGGCCTCAGCCCTCTCTGAGCTCTCCCTCTCCGATGTAGACCTGG
CCTCCTCTGTGCGCAGCGACATGGCCTCCCGCCGGCTCTCTGCCCAGGCCCACCCAGCTGGCAAGATGGC
CCCCAACCCCCTCCTGGACACCATGCGCCCTGACTCGCTGCTGAAGATGACCTTGGGGGGTGTGACCCTG
ACCTTGCTTCAGACGTCTGCCCCATCTTCCGGACCACCTGACCTCGCCACGCACTTTTTCACCGAGTTTG
ATGCCACCAAGGATGGGCCCTTCGGTTCCCGAGACTTCCATCACCTTCGACCACGCTTCCAGAGGGCCTG
TCCCTGTAGCCATGTTCGGCTAACGGGCACAGCCGTGCAGCTGTCCTGGGAGCTGCGGACGGGCAGTCGG
GGCCGGCGGACAACCAGCATGGAAGTGCACTTCGGGCAGCTGGAGGTGCTGGAGTGTCTGTGGCCCCGGG
GCACCTCTGAGCCTGAGTACACGGAGATCCTGACCTTTCCTGGTACGCTGGGCTCCCAGGCCTCAGCTCG
GCCCTGCGCCCATCTGCGCCACACACAGATCCTGCGCCGTGTGCCTAAGAGCCGACCCCGGCGCTCAGTT
GCCTGCCATTGCCACTCAGAACTGGCCCTGGACCTGGCCAACTTCCAGGCGGACGTGGAGCTGGGGGCCC
TGGACCGGCTGGCCGCCCTACTGCGCCTGGCCACCGTACCTGCTGAGCCTCCAGCCGGCCTGCTGACAGA
GCCCCTGCCGGCGATGGAGCAGCAGACGGTATTTCGGCTCTCTGCACCCCGGGCCACGCTGCGGCTGCGC
TTCCCCATTGCCGACCTGCGGCCTGAGCGGGACCCCTGGGCGGGCCAGGCCGTGCGGGCTGAGCAGCTTC
GGCTGGAGCTGAGTGAGCCCCAGTTCCGGTCAGAGCTTAGCAGTGGGCCTGGTCCCCCAGTCCCCACCCA
CCTGGAACTCACCTGCTCCGACCTACATGGTATCTATGAAGATGGAGGGAAGCCACCTGTCCCTTGCCTG
CGTGTCTCCAAAGCCCTGGACCCCAAGAGCACTGGGCGCAAGTACTTCCTGCCCCAGGTAGTGGTGACTG
TGAACCCCCAGTCCAGCAGCACACAGTGGGAGGTGGCCCCGGAGAAGGGAGAGGAACTGGAGCTGTCAGT
GGAGAGTCCCTGTGAGCTGCGGGAACCTGAGCCCTCGCCCTTCTCCTCTAAGAGGACCATGTATGAGACA
GAGGAGATGGTGATCCCTGGAGACCCTGAGGAGATGAGGACGTTCCAGAGCCGGACCCTGGCACTGTCCC
GCTGCAGCCTGGAAGTGATCCTGCCCAGTGTCCACATCTTTCTGCCCAGCAAGGAGGTCTACGAGAGCAT
CTACAACAGGATCAACAACGACCTGCTCATGTGGGAGCCTGCAGATCTGCTTCCCACCCCCGACCCCGCC
GCCCAGCCCTCGGGCTTCCCCGGCCCCTCAGGCTTCTGGCACGACAGCTTTAAGATGTGCAAGTCAGCCT
TCAAGCTGGCCAACTGCTTTGATCTCACCCCAGACTCGGACTCGGATGACGAGGATGCCCACTTCTTCTC
AGTGGGGGCATCAGGTGGCCCACAGGCCGCTGCCCCTGAGGCCCCAAGTCTTCACTTGCAGAGCACCTTC
TCTACACTGGTGACAGTGCTGAAGGGGCGGATCACAGCCCTCTGTGAGACCAAGGATGAGGGTGGGAAGC
GGCTGGAGGCTGTGCACGGGGAGCTGGTGCTGGACATGGAGCACGGTACCCTCTTCAGCGTCTCCCAGTA
CTGTGGCCAGCCAGGACTTGGCTACTTCTGTCTGGAAGCTGAAAAGGCAACACTCTACCACCGAGCGGCC
GTGGATGACTACCCGCTGCCCAGTCACCTGGACCTTCCCAGTTTCGCTCCCCCGGCTCAGCTGGCCCCAA
CCATCTACCCATCGGAGGAAGGGGTGACCGAGCGGGGAGCCTCGGGCCGCAAGGGCCAGGGCCGGGGACC
CCACATGTTGTCCACTGCTGTGCGCATCCACCTGGACCCCCACAAGAATGTGAAGGAGTTCCTGGTGACA
CTGCGGTTGCACAAAGCCACCTTGCGCCACTACATGGCCCTGCCCGAGCAGAGCTGGCATTCCCAGTTGT
TGGAGTTCCTAGACGTGCTGGATGACCCTGTGCTGGGCTACCTGCCCCCGACGGTCATCACCATCCTGCA
CACACACCTGTTCTCCTGCTCTGTGGACTATAGGCCACTCTACCTCCCAGTGCGTGTCCTCATCACCGCG
GAGACCTTCACTCTCTCCAGCAACATCATCATGGACACCTCCACCTTCCTGCTCAGGTTCATCCTCGATG
ACTCCGCCTTGTACCTGTCCGACAAGTGTGAGGTGGAGACCCTGGACCTGCGGCGAGATTATGTCTGTGT
TTTGGATGTTGACCTCTTGGAACTTGTGATTAAAACCTGGAAAGGGAGCACCGAGGGCAAACTGAGCCAG
CCACTATTCGAGCTGCGCTGCTCCAACAATGTGGTACACGTGCACAGCTGTGCCGACTCCTGTGCCCTGC
TGGTCAACCTGCTCCAGTACGTAATGAGCACAGGCGATCTGCACCCCCCACCCCGGCCCCCCAGCCCCAC
GGAGATCGCCGGCCAGAAGCTCTCGGAGAGTCCTGCCTCTCTGCCCTCGTGCCCCCCAGTGGAGACGGCC
CTCATCAACCAGCGTGACCTGGCCGACGCCCTCCTGGACACCGAGCGCAGCCTACGGGAGCTGGCCCAGC
CTTCAGGTGGCCACCTCCCTCAGGCGTCGCCCATCTCCGTCTACCTATTCCCAGGTGAACGGAGTGGGGC
CCCACCCCCTTCACCACCTGTCGGGGGCCCTGCTGGCAGCTTAGGGTCATGCTCAGAGGAGAAGGAAGAT
GAAAGGGAAGAGGAGGGCGATGGAGACACCCTGGACAGTGATGAGTTCTGCATCCTTGATGCTCCCGGCC
TGGGCATCCCGCCCCGAGATGGGGAGCCTGTGGTGACACAGCTGCATCCCGGCCCCATCGTTGTGAGGGA
CGGTTACTTCTCACGGCCGATCGGCAGCACGGACTTGCTGCGGGCACCTGCCCATTTCCCAGTGCCCAGC
ACTCGGGTGGTGCTACGTGAGGTCTCCCTCGTCTGGCACCTCTATGGGGGCCGAGACTTTGGCCCCCACC
CCGGCCACAGGGCAAGAACTGGCCTCTCAGGTCCCAGGAGCTCCCCTTCCCGCTGCTCTGGCCCCAACCG
GCCCCAGAACTCATGGCGCACGCAGGGGGGCAGCGGGCGGCAGCACCATGTCCTCATGGAGATCCAGCTG
AGCAAGGTAAGCTTCCAGCACGAGGTGTACCCAGCGGAGCCAGCCACAGGCCCTGCGGCCCCCAGCCAGG
AGCTGGAGGAGCGACCGCTGTCCCGTCAGGTGTTCATCGTGCAGGAGCTGGAGGTCCGAGACCGGCTCGC
CTCCTCCCAGATCAACAAGTTCCTGTACCTACACACGAGTGAGCGGATGCCGCGACGTGCCCACTCTAAC
ATGCTCACCATCAAAGCGCTGCATGTGGCCCCCACTACCAACCTGGGTGGGCCTGAGTGCTGTCTCCGCG
TCTCGCTGATGCCCCTGCGGCTCAATGTGGACCAGGATGCCCTCTTCTTCCTCAAGGACTTCTTCACTAG
TCTGGTGGCCGGCATCAACCCCGTGGTCCCAGGGGAGACCTCCGCTGAGGCTCGCCCCGAGACTCGAGCC
CAGCCCAGCAGCCCCCTGGAAGGGCAGGCCGAAGGCGTAGAGACCACTGGTTCGCAGGAGGCCCCAGGAG
GTGGACACAGCCCCTCCCCTCCTGACCAGCAGCCCATCTACTTCAGAGAGTTCCGCTTCACGTCTGAGGT
CCCCATCTGGCTGGATTACCATGGCAAGCACGTCACGATGGACCAGGTGGGCACTTTTGCTGGCCTCCTC
ATCGGCCTGGCCCAACTCAACTGCTCCGAGCTGAAGCTAAAGCGGCTCTGTTGCAGGCACGGGCTCCTGG
GTGTGGACAAGGTGCTGGGCTATGCCCTCAACGAGTGGCTGCAGGACATCCGCAAGAACCAGCTGCCCGG
CCTGCTGGGAGGCGTGGGCCCCATGCACTCGGTTGTCCAGCTCTTCCAAGGGTTCCGGGACCTGCTGTGG
CTGCCCATTGAGCAGTACAGGAAGGATGGCCGCCTCATGCGGGGGCTGCAGCGAGGGGCTGCCTCCTTTG
GCTCATCCACAGCCTCTGCCGCCCTGGAACTCAGCAACCGGTTGGTACAGGCTATCCAGGCCACAGCTGA
GACCGTGTATGACATCCTGTCCCCGGCAGCCCCCGTCTCCCGCTCCCTGCAGGATAAGCGCTCTGCGCGG
AGGCTGCGCAGGGGCCAGCAGCCTGCCGACCTGCGGGAGGGTGTGGCCAAGGCCTACGACACAGTGCGAG
AGGGCATCTTGGATACAGCTCAGACCATCTGTGACGTGGCATCGCGGGGCCATGAGCAGAAGGGGCTGAC
GGGCGCCGTGGGGGGCGTGATCCGCCAGCTGCCCCCGACTGTGGTGAAGCCGCTCATCCTGGCCACGGAG
GCCACGTCCAGCCTGCTCGGGGGCATGCGCAACCAGATTGTCCCCGACGCCCACAAGGACCACGCCCTCA
AGTGGCGCTCGGACAGTGCCCAAGACTGAGAATTCACGCGTTCGCGAGTTAACGGATCCCTCGAGCGGCC
GCTACGTAAATTCCGCCCCCCCCCCTAACGTTACTGGCCGAAGCCGCTTGGAATAAGGCCGGTGTGCGTT
TGTCTATATGTTATTTTCCACCATATTGCCGTCTTTTGGCAATGTGAGGGCCCGGAAACCTGGCCCTGTC
TTCTTGACGAGCATTCCTAGGGGTCTTTCCCCTCTCGCCAAAGGAATGCAAGGTCTGTTGAATGTCGTGA
AGGAAGCAGTTCCTCTGGAAGCTTCTTGAAGACAAACAACGTCTGTAGCGACCCTTTGCAGGCAGCGGAA
CCCCCCACCTGGCGACAGGTGCCTCTGCGGCCAAAAGCCACGTGTATAAGATACACCTGCAAAGGCGGCA
CAACCCCAGTGCCACGTTGTGAGTTGGATAGTTGTGGAAAGAGTCAAATGGCTCTCCTCAAGCGTATTCA
ACAAGGGGCTGAAGGATGCCCAGAAGGTACCCCATTGTATGGGATCTGATCTGGGGCCTCGGTGCACATG
CTTTACATGTGTTTAGTCGAGGTTAAAAAAACGTCTAGGCCCCCCGAACCACGGGGACGTGGTTTTCCTT
TGAAAAACACGATGATAATATGGCCACAACCATGACCGAGTACAAGCCCACGGTGCGCCTCGCCACCCGC
GACGACGTCCCCCGGGCCGTACGCACCCTCGCCGCCGCGTTCGCCGACTACCCCGCCACGCGCCACACCG
TCGACCCGGACCGCCACATCGAGCGGGTCACCGAGCTGCAAGAACTCTTCCTCACGCGCGTCGGGCTCGA
CATCGGCAAGGTGTGGGTCGCGGACGACGGCGCCGCGGTGGCGGTCTGGACCACGCCGGAGAGCGTCGAA
GCGGGGGCGGTGTTCGCCGAGATCGGCCCGCGCATGGCCGAGTTGAGCGGTTCCCGGCTGGCCGCGCAGC
AACAGATGGAAGGCCTCCTGGCGCCGCACCGGCCCAAGGAGCCCGCGTGGTTCCTGGCCACCGTCGGCGT
CTCGCCCGACCACCAGGGCAAGGGTCTGGGCAGCGCCGTCGTGCTCCCCGGAGTGGAGGCGGCCGAGCGC
GCCGGGGTGCCCGCCTTCCTGGAGACCTCCGCGCCCCGCAACCTCCCCTTCTACGAGCGGCTCGGCTTCA
CCGTCACCGCCGACGTCGAGGTGCCCGAAGGACCGCGCACCTGGTGCATGACCCGCAAGCCCGGTGCCTG
ACGCCCGCCCCACGACCCGCAGCGCCCGACCGAAAGGAGCGCACGACCCCATGGCTCGACGATAAAATAA
AAGATTTTATTTAGTCTCCAGAAAAAGGGGGGAATGAAAGACCCCACCTGTAGGTTTGGCAAGCTAGCTT
AAGTAACGCCATTTTGCAAGGCATGGAAAAATACATAACTGAGAATAGAGAAGTTCAGATCAAGGTCAGG
AACAGATGGAACAGCTGAATATGGGCCAAACAGGATATCTGTGGTAAGCAGTTCCTGCCCCGGCTCAGGG
CCAAGAACAGATGGAACAGCTGAATATGGGCCAAACAGGATATCTGTGGTAAGCAGTTCCTGCCCCGGCT
CAGGGCCAAGAACAGATGGTCCCCAGATGCGGTCCAGCCCTCAGCAGTTTCTAGAGAACCATCAGATGTT
TCCAGGGTGCCCCAAGGACCTGAAATGACCCTGTGCCTTATTTGAACTAACCAATCAGTTCGCTTCTCGC
TTCTGTTCGCGCGCTTCTGCTCCCCGAGCTCAATAAAAGAGCCCACAACCCCTCACTCGGGGCGCCAGTC
CTCCGATTGACTGAGTCGCCCGGGTACCCGTGTATCCAATAAACCCTCTTGCAGTTGCATCCGACTTGTG
GTCTCGCTGTTCCTTGGGAGGGTCTCCTCTGAGTGATTGACTACCCGTCAGCGGGGGTCTTTCACATGCA
GCATGTATCAAAATTAATTTGGTTTTTTTTCTTAAGTATTTACATTAAATGGCCATAGTTGCATTAATGA
ATCGGCCAACGCGCGGGGAGAGGCGGTTTGCGTATTGGGCGCTCTTCCGCTTCCTCGCTCACTGACTCGC
TGCGCTCGGTCGTTCGGCTGCGGCGAGCGGTATCAGCTCACTCAAAGGCGGTAATACGGTTATCCACAGA
ATCAGGGGATAACGCAGGAAAGAACATGTGAGCAAAAGGCCAGCAAAAGGCCAGGAACCGTAAAAAGGCC
GCGTTGCTGGCGTTTTTCCATAGGCTCCGCCCCCCTGACGAGCATCACAAAAATCGACGCTCAAGTCAGA
GGTGGCGAAACCCGACAGGACTATAAAGATACCAGGCGTTTCCCCCTGGAAGCTCCCTCGTGCGCTCTCC
TGTTCCGACCCTGCCGCTTACCGGATACCTGTCCGCCTTTCTCCCTTCGGGAAGCGTGGCGCTTTCTCAT
AGCTCACGCTGTAGGTATCTCAGTTCGGTGTAGGTCGTTCGCTCCAAGCTGGGCTGTGTGCACGAACCCC
CCGTTCAGCCCGACCGCTGCGCCTTATCCGGTAACTATCGTCTTGAGTCCAACCCGGTAAGACACGACTT
ATCGCCACTGGCAGCAGCCACTGGTAACAGGATTAGCAGAGCGAGGTATGTAGGCGGTGCTACAGAGTTC
TTGAAGTGGTGGCCTAACTACGGCTACACTAGAAGAACAGTATTTGGTATCTGCGCTCTGCTGAAGCCAG
TTACCTTCGGAAAAAGAGTTGGTAGCTCTTGATCCGGCAAACAAACCACCGCTGGTAGCGGTGGTTTTTT
TGTTTGCAAGCAGCAGATTACGCGCAGAAAAAAAGGATCTCAAGAAGATCCTTTGATCTTTTCTACGGGG
TCTGACGCTCAGTGGAACGAAAACTCACGTTAAGGGATTTTGGTCATGAGATTATCAAAAAGGATCTTCA
CCTAGATCCTTTTGCGGCCGGCCGCAAATCAATCTAAAGTATATATGAGTAAACTTGGTCTGACAGTTAC
CAATGCTTAATCAGTGAGGCACCTATCTCAGCGATCTGTCTATTTCGTTCATCCATAGTTGCCTGACTCC
CCGTCGTGTAGATAACTACGATACGGGAGGGCTTACCATCTGGCCCCAGTGCTGCAATGATACCGCGAGA
CCCACGCTCACCGGCTCCAGATTTATCAGCAATAAACCAGCCAGCCGGAAGGGCCGAGCGCAGAAGTGGT
CCTGCAACTTTATCCGCCTCCATCCAGTCTATTAATTGTTGCCGGGAAGCTAGAGTAAGTAGTTCGCCAG
TTAATAGTTTGCGCAACGTTGTTGCCATTGCTACAGGCATCGTGGTGTCACGCTCGTCGTTTGGTATGGC
TTCATTCAGCTCCGGTTCCCAACGATCAAGGCGAGTTACATGATCCCCCATGTTGTGCAAAAAAGCGGTT
AGCTCCTTCGGTCCTCCGATCGTTGTCAGAAGTAAGTTGGCCGCAGTGTTATCACTCATGGTTATGGCAG
CACTGCATAATTCTCTTACTGTCATGCCATCCGTAAGATGCTTTTCTGTGACTGGTGAGTACTCAACCAA
GTCATTCTGAGAATAGTGTATGCGGCGACCGAGTTGCTCTTGCCCGGCGTCAACACGGGATAATACCGCG
CCACATAGCAGAACTTTAAAAGTGCTCATCATTGGAAAACGTTCTTCGGGGCGAAAACTCTCAAGGATCT
TACCGCTGTTGAGATCCAGTTCGATGTAACCCACTCGTGCACCCAACTGATCTTCAGCATCTTTTACTTT
CACCAGCGTTTCTGGGTGAGCAAAAACAGGAAGGCAAAATGCCGCAAAAAAGGGAATAAGGGCGACACGG
AAATGTTGAATACTCATACTCTTCCTTTTTCAATATTATTGAAGCATTTATCAGGGTTATTGTCTCATGA
GCGGATACATATTTGAATGTATTTAGAAAAATAAACAAATAGGGGTTCCGCGCACATTTCCCCGAAAAGT
GCCACCTGACGTCTAAGAAACCATTATTATCATGACATTAACCTATAAAAATAGGCGTATCACGAGGCCC
TTTCGTCTTCACTCGAGGAGCTTGGCCCATTGCATACGTTGTATCCATATCATAATATGTACATTTATAT
TGGCTCATGTCCAACATTACCGCCATGTT
